Addgene plasmid #214466: p667-UBC-STK17A-V5-miniTurbo_IDG-K
Purpose: Gateway destination clone of STK17A (human) tagged with C-terminal V5-miniTurbo for generating protein-proximity networks using proximity-dependent biotinylation proteomics
Depositing lab: Ben Major. Depositing organization: Washington University in Saint Louis.
Backbone
  Vector backbone: pDest667
  Backbone manufacturer: PEL
  Backbone size w/o insert (bp): 9014
  Vector type: Mammalian Expression, Lentiviral ; Gateway Destination
  Selectable markers: Puromycin
Growth in bacteria
  Bacterial resistance: Ampicillin, 100 μg/mL
  Growth temperature: 30°C
  Growth strain: DH10B
  Copy number: Low Copy
Gene/Insert
  Gene/Insert name: STK17A-V5-miniTurbo (alt name: STK17A)
  Species: H. sapiens (human)
  Entrez Gene: STK17A (a.k.a. DRAK1)
  Promoter: Ubiquitin
  Tag / fusion protein: V5-miniTurbo (C terminal on insert)
  Cloning method: Gateway Cloning
Terms and licenses: Academic/Nonprofit Terms; Industry Terms: Not Available to Industry
Depositor comments: These plasmids were generated as part of the Illuminating the Druggable Genome (IDG) program sponsored by the NIH Common Fund. The goal of this program is to identify, gather, and distribute information and resources for proteins that currently are not well-studied yet belong to commonly drug-targeted protein families: protein kinases, non-olfactory G-protein coupled receptors (GPCRs), and ion channels. The IDG program is designed to develop fundamental research tools for understudied proteins, elucidate their function, and disseminate the IDG-related resources and data to the greater scientific community. These lentiviral gateway destination plasmids were generated, as part of the Kinase-Data and Resource Generating Center (DRGC), using the single fragment or multisite gateway cloning technology. They were used for generating proteomics-based protein-interaction and protein-proximity networks that can be accessed through the kinase-DRGC website https://darkkinome.org/. Each plasmid has either an N- or C-terminal fusion protein (Flag/ V5/V5-miniTurbo/V5-TurboID/miniTurbo-V5/TurboID-V5) tagged understudied kinase driven under either a CMV or Ubiquitin (UBC) promoter. All inserts in the pENTR plasmids used to generate the deposited destination plasmids were end-sequenced and insert size validated prior to multi-site gateway cloning. The combined insert size of the single fragment or three fragment destination plasmids were confirmed by restriction digestion (BsrGI, and EcoRV for pDest667; BsrGI, EcoRV, and BstZ17I for pDest663; and BsrGI for pHAGE) and all plasmids were partially sequenced to ensure in-frame ORFs and fusion tags.
How to cite: p667-UBC-STK17A-V5-miniTurbo_IDG-K was a gift from Ben Major (Addgene plasmid # 214466 ; http://n2t.net/addgene:214466 ; RRID:Addgene_214466)
