[The description below was written by a language model from this plasmid's Addgene catalogue record and pLannotate feature annotations shown in this document.]
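Description:
p667-UBC-STK17A-V5-miniTurbo_IDG-K is a lentiviral mammalian expression plasmid built on the pDest667 Gateway destination backbone, carrying human STK17A (also known as DRAK1) fused at its C terminus to V5-miniTurbo. It is maintained in E. coli through a ColE1/pUC-type origin and an ampicillin resistance gene. The catalogue lists it as low copy even though the annotated origin is of the high-copy type. An f1 origin and an SV40 origin are also present in the backbone. The sequenced record is about 10.7 kb.

The transfer cassette has a third-generation-style layout. An RSV promoter drives a truncated HIV-1 5' LTR, followed by the Ψ packaging signal with a partial gag sequence, the Rev response element and the cPPT/CTS, and the unit ends in a second truncated LTR followed by an SV40 polyadenylation signal. Within it, the human ubiquitin C promoter, flanked by multisite Gateway recombination scars (attB4, an att1-type site and attB2), drives the STK17A open reading frame, which continues into miniTurbo. The V5 epitope named in the catalogue is not separately annotated in the feature table, but presumably lies in the short gap between attB2 and miniTurbo. A WPRE downstream enhances transcript expression. A separate mouse PGK promoter drives puromycin N-acetyltransferase, allowing selection of transduced cells.

miniTurbo is an engineered, truncated E. coli biotin ligase that biotinylates nearby proteins, so the fusion allows STK17A's neighbours to be captured and identified by mass spectrometry. The plasmid was produced within the Illuminating the Druggable Genome programme's effort on understudied kinases, to generate protein-proximity networks. The depositor notes that the constructs were checked by restriction digestion and partial sequencing.
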