Features (pLannotate 1.2.2; 31 found; start..end, strand, type, name):
     35..139     +  promoter       AmpR promoter: bla
    140..1000    +  CDS            AmpR: β-lactamase; bla; confers resistance to ampicillin, carbenicillin, and related antibiotics
   1171..1759    +  rep_origin     ori: high-copy-number ColE1/pMB1/pBR322/pUC origin of replication
   1942..2034    +  CDS            lacI (fragment): lac repressor; lacI; The lac repressor binds to the lac operator to inhibit transcription in E. coli. This inhibition can be relieved by adding lactose or isopropyl-β-D-thiogalactopyranoside (IPTG).
   2047..2068    +  protein_bind   CAP binding site: CAP binding activates transcription in the presence of cAMP. E. coli catabolite activator protein
   2083..2113    +  promoter       lac promoter: promoter for the E. coli lac operon
   2117..2139    +  protein_bind   lac operator (fragment): The lac repressor binds to the lac operator to inhibit transcription in E. coli. This inhibition can be relieved by adding lactose or isopropyl-β-D-thiogalactopyranoside (IPTG). lac repressor encoded by lacI
   2182..2200    +  promoter       T3 promoter: promoter for bacteriophage T3 RNA polymerase
   2228..2454    +  promoter       RSV promoter: Rous sarcoma virus enhancer/promoter
   2455..2635    +  LTR            5' LTR (truncated): truncated 5' long terminal repeat (LTR) from HIV-1
   2682..2807    +  misc_feature   HIV-1 Ψ: packaging signal of human immunodeficiency virus type 1
   2791..3154    +  CDS            HIV-1 gag (fragment): gag protein from human immunodeficiency virus 1; gag
   3300..3533    +  misc_feature   RRE: The Rev response element (RRE) of HIV-1 allows for Rev-dependent mRNA export from the nucleus to the cytoplasm.
   3910..4010    +  CDS            Rev (fragment): human immunodeficiency virus 1 (HIV-1) Rev protein; rev; enhances nuclear export of unspliced and incompletely spliced viral mRNAs
   4029..4145    +  misc_feature   cPPT/CTS: central polypurine tract and central termination sequence of HIV-1
   4177..4197    +  protein_bind   attB4: mutant version of attB; core recombination site for the Gateway® BP reaction BP Clonase™
   4197..5408    +  promoter       UbC promoter: human ubiquitin C promoter
   5410..5427    +  protein_bind   attL1 (fragment): mutant version of attL; recombination site for the Gateway® LR reaction LR Clonase™
   5433..6674    +  CDS            STK17A: ST17A_HUMAN - Also known as DRAK1. Experimental evidence at protein level: Swiss-Prot protein existence level 1. Acts as a positive regulator of apoptosis. Also acts as a regulator of cellular reactive oxygen species. From Homo sapiens (Human).
   6679..6702    -  protein_bind   attB2: mutant version of attB; recombination site for the Gateway® BP reaction BP Clonase™
   6753..7523    +  CDS            miniTurbo: N-terminally truncated mutant of the E. coli biotin ligase BioID engineered for improved catalytic efficiency (Branon et al., 2018)
   7578..8166    +  misc_feature   WPRE: woodchuck hepatitis virus posttranscriptional regulatory element
   8180..8679    +  promoter       PGK promoter: mouse phosphoglycerate kinase 1 promoter
   8700..9299    +  CDS            PuroR: puromycin N-acetyltransferase; pac from Streptomyces alboniger; confers resistance to puromycin
   9367..9504    +  CDS            nef (fragment): NEF_HV1LA - Experimental evidence at protein level: Swiss-Prot protein existence level 1. Extracellular Nef protein targets CD4(+) T-lymphocytes for apoptosis by interacting with CXCR4 surface receptors. From Human immunodeficiency virus type 1 group M subtype B (isolate Lai) (HIV-1).
   9490..9670    +  LTR            5' LTR (truncated): truncated 5' long terminal repeat (LTR) from HIV-1
   9742..9863    +  polyA_signal   SV40 poly(A) signal: SV40 polyadenylation signal
   9903..10038   +  rep_origin     SV40 ori: SV40 origin of replication
  10059..10077   -  promoter       T7 promoter: promoter for bacteriophage T7 RNA polymerase
  10085..10240   +  CDS            lacZα (fragment): LacZα fragment of β-galactosidase; lacZ fragment
  10245..10673   +  rep_origin     f1 ori (sequence partly withheld): f1 bacteriophage origin of replication; arrow indicates direction of (+) strand synthesis
>Addgene plasmid #214466 | p667-UBC-STK17A-V5-miniTurbo_IDG-K | addgene full sequence | sequence record 425202 | Addgene NGS Result
TTACAATTTAGGTGGCACTTTTCGGGGAAATGTGCGCGGAACCCCTATTTGTTTATTTTTCTAAATACAT
TCAAATATGTATCCGCTCATGAGACAATAACCCTGATAAATGCTTCAATAATATTGAAAAAGGAAGAGTA
TGAGTATTCAACATTTCCGTGTCGCCCTTATTCCCTTTTTTGCGGCATTTTGCCTTCCTGTTTTTGCTCA
CCCAGAAACGCTGGTGAAAGTAAAAGATGCTGAAGATCAGTTGGGTGCACGAGTGGGTTACATCGAACTG
GATCTCAACAGCGGTAAGATCCTTGAGAGTTTTCGCCCCGAAGAACGTTTTCCAATGATGAGCACTTTTA
AAGTTCTGCTATGTGGCGCGGTATTATCCCGTATTGACGCCGGGCAAGAGCAACTCGGTCGCCGCATACA
CTATTCTCAGAATGACTTGGTTGAGTACTCACCAGTCACAGAAAAGCATCTTACGGATGGCATGACAGTA
AGAGAATTATGCAGTGCTGCCATAACCATGAGTGATAACACTGCGGCCAACTTACTTCTGACAACGATCG
GAGGACCGAAGGAGCTAACCGCTTTTTTGCACAACATGGGGGATCATGTAACTCGCCTTGATCGTTGGGA
ACCGGAGCTGAATGAAGCCATACCAAACGACGAGCGTGACACCACGATGCCTGTAGCAATGGCAACAACG
TTGCGCAAACTATTAACTGGCGAACTACTTACTCTAGCTTCCCGGCAACAATTAATAGACTGGATGGAGG
CGGATAAAGTTGCAGGACCACTTCTGCGCTCGGCCCTTCCGGCTGGCTGGTTTATTGCTGATAAATCTGG
AGCCGGTGAGCGTGGGTCTCGCGGTATCATTGCAGCACTGGGGCCAGATGGTAAGCCCTCCCGTATCGTA
GTTATCTACACGACGGGGAGTCAGGCAACTATGGATGAACGAAATAGACAGATCGCTGAGATAGGTGCCT
CACTGATTAAGCATTGGTAACTGTCAGACCAAGTTTACTCATATATACTTTAGATTGATTTAAAACTTCA
TTTTTAATTTAAAAGGATCTAGGTGAAGATCCTTTTTGATAATCTCATGACCAAAATCCCTTAACGTGAG
TTTTCGTTCCACTGAGCGTCAGACCCCGTAGAAAAGATCAAAGGATCTTCTTGAGATCCTTTTTTTCTGC
GCGTAATCTGCTGCTTGCAAACAAAAAAACCACCGCTACCAGCGGTGGTTTGTTTGCCGGATCAAGAGCT
ACCAACTCTTTTTCCGAAGGTAACTGGCTTCAGCAGAGCGCAGATACCAAATACTGTTCTTCTAGTGTAG
CCGTAGTTAGGCCACCACTTCAAGAACTCTGTAGCACCGCCTACATACCTCGCTCTGCTAATCCTGTTAC
CAGTGGCTGCTGCCAGTGGCGATAAGTCGTGTCTTACCGGGTTGGACTCAAGACGATAGTTACCGGATAA
GGCGCAGCGGTCGGGCTGAACGGGGGGTTCGTGCACACAGCCCAGCTTGGAGCGAACGACCTACACCGAA
CTGAGATACCTACAGCGTGAGCTATGAGAAAGCGCCACGCTTCCCGAAGGGAGAAAGGCGGACAGGTATC
CGGTAAGCGGCAGGGTCGGAACAGGAGAGCGCACGAGGGAGCTTCCAGGGGGAAACGCCTGGTATCTTTA
TAGTCCTGTCGGGTTTCGCCACCTCTGACTTGAGCGTCGATTTTTGTGATGCTCGTCAGGGGGGCGGAGC
CTATGGAAAAACGCCAGCAACGCGGCCTTTTTACGGTTCCTGGCCTTTTGCTGGCCTTTTGCTCACATGT
TCTTTCCTGCGTTATCCCCTGATTCTGTGGATAACCGTATTACCGCCTTTGAGTGAGCTGATACCGCTCG
CCGCAGCCGAACGACCGAGCGCAGCGAGTCAGTGAGCGAGGAAGCGGAAGAGCGCCCAATACGCAAACCG
CCTCTCCCCGCGCGTTGGCCGATTCATTAATGCAGCTGGCACGACAGGTTTCCCGACTGGAAAGCGGGCA
GTGAGCGCAACGCAATTAATGTGAGTTAGCTCACTCATTAGGCACCCCAGGCTTTACACTTTATGCTTCC
GGCTCGTATGTTGTGTGGAATTGTGAGCGGATAACAATTTCACACAGGAAACAGCTATGACCATGATTAC
GCCAAGCGCGCAATTAACCCTCACTAAAGGGAACAAAAGCTGGAGCTGCAAGCTTAATGTAGTCTTATGC
AATACTCTTGTAGTCTTGCAACATGGTAACGATGAGTTAGCAACATGCCTTACAAGGAGAGAAAAAGCAC
CGTGCATGCCGATTGGTGGAAGTAAGGTGGTACGATCGTGCCTTATTAGGAAGGCAACAGACGGGTCTGA
CATGGATTGGACGAACCACTGAATTGCCGCATTGCAGAGATATTGTATTTAAGTGCCTAGCTCGATACAT
AAACGGGTCTCTCTGGTTAGACCAGATCTGAGCCTGGGAGCTCTCTGGCTAACTAGGGAACCCACTGCTT
AAGCCTCAATAAAGCTTGCCTTGAGTGCTTCAAGTAGTGTGTGCCCGTCTGTTGTGTGACTCTGGTAACT
AGAGATCCCTCAGACCCTTTTAGTCAGTGTGGAAAATCTCTAGCAGTGGCGCCCGAACAGGGACTTGAAA
GCGAAAGGGAAACCAGAGGAGCTCTCTCGACGCAGGACTCGGCTTGCTGAAGCGCGCACGGCAAGAGGCG
AGGGGCGGCGACTGGTGAGTACGCCAAAAATTTTGACTAGCGGAGGCTAGAAGGAGAGAGATGGGTGCGA
GAGCGTCAGTATTAAGCGGGGGAGAATTAGATCGCGATGGGAAAAAATTCGGTTAAGGCCAGGGGGAAAG
AAAAAATATAAATTAAAACATATAGTATGGGCAAGCAGGGAGCTAGAACGATTCGCAGTTAATCCTGGCC
TGTTAGAAACATCAGAAGGCTGTAGACAAATACTGGGACAGCTACAACCATCCCTTCAGACAGGATCAGA
AGAACTTAGATCATTATATAATACAGTAGCAACCCTCTATTGTGTGCATCAAAGGATAGAGATAAAAGAC
ACCAAGGAAGCTTTAGACAAGATAGAGGAAGAGCAAAACAAAAGTAAGACCACCGCACAGCAAGCGGCCG
CTGATCTTCAGACCTGGAGGAGGAGATATGAGGGACAATTGGAGAAGTGAATTATATAAATATAAAGTAG
TAAAAATTGAACCATTAGGAGTAGCACCCACCAAGGCAAAGAGAAGAGTGGTGCAGAGAGAAAAAAGAGC
AGTGGGAATAGGAGCTTTGTTCCTTGGGTTCTTGGGAGCAGCAGGAAGCACTATGGGCGCAGCGTCAATG
ACGCTGACGGTACAGGCCAGACAATTATTGTCTGGTATAGTGCAGCAGCAGAACAATTTGCTGAGGGCTA
TTGAGGCGCAACAGCATCTGTTGCAACTCACAGTCTGGGGCATCAAGCAGCTCCAGGCAAGAATCCTGGC
TGTGGAAAGATACCTAAAGGATCAACAGCTCCTGGGGATTTGGGGTTGCTCTGGAAAACTCATTTGCACC
ACTGCTGTGCCTTGGAATGCTAGTTGGAGTAATAAATCTCTGGAACAGATTTGGAATCACACGACCTGGA
TGGAGTGGGACAGAGAAATTAACAATTACACAAGCTTAATACACTCCTTAATTGAAGAATCGCAAAACCA
GCAAGAAAAGAATGAACAAGAATTATTGGAATTAGATAAATGGGCAAGTTTGTGGAATTGGTTTAACATA
ACAAATTGGCTGTGGTATATAAAATTATTCATAATGATAGTAGGAGGCTTGGTAGGTTTAAGAATAGTTT
TTGCTGTACTTTCTATAGTGAATAGAGTTAGGCAGGGATATTCACCATTATCGTTTCAGACCCACCTCCC
AACCCCGAGGGGACCCGACAGGCCCGAAGGAATAGAAGAAGAAGGTGGAGAGAGAGACAGAGACAGATCC
ATTCGATTAGTGAACGGATCTCGACGGTATCGGTTAACTTTTAAAAGAAAAGGGGGGATTGGGGGGTACA
GTGCAGGGGAAAGAATAGTAGACATAATAGCAACAGACATACAAACTAAAGAATTACAAAAACAAATTAC
AAAATTCAAAATTTTATCGTCCAGTGTGGTGGAATTCTGCAGATATCAACTTTGTATAGAAAAGTTGGCC
TCCGCGCCGGGTTTTGGCGCCTCCCGCGGGCGCCCCCCTCCTCACGGCGAGCGCTGCCACGTCAGACGAA
GGGCGCAGCGAGCGTCCTGATCCTTCCGCCCGGACGCTCAGGACAGCGGCCCGCTGCTCATAAGACTCGG
CCTTAGAACCCCAGTATCAGCAGAAGGACATTTTAGGACGGGACTTGGGTGACTCTAGGGCACTGGTTTT
CTTTCCAGAGAGCGGAACAGGCGAGGAAAAGTAGTCCCTTCTCGGCGATTCTGCGGAGGGATCTCCGTGG
GGCGGTGAACGCCGATGATTATATAAGGACGCGCCGGGTGTGGCACAGCTAGTTCCGTCGCAGCCGGGAT
TTGGGTCGCGGTTCTTGTTTGTGGATCGCTGTGATCGTCACTTGGTGAGTAGCGGGCTGCTGGGCTGGCC
GGGGCTTTCGTGGCCGCCGGGCCGCTCGGTGGGACGGAAGCGTGTGGAGAGACCGCCAAGGGCTGTAGTC
TGGGTCCGCGAGCAAGGTTGCCCTGAACTGGGGGTTGGGGGGAGCGCAGCAAAATGGCGGCTGTTCCCGA
GTCTTGAATGGAAGACGCTTGTGAGGCGGGCTGTGAGGTCGTTGAAACAAGGTGGGGGGCATGGTGGGCG
GCAAGAACCCAAGGTCTTGAGGCCTTCGCTAATGCGGGAAAGCTCTTATTCGGGTGAGATGGGCTGGGGC
ACCATCTGGGGACCCTGACGTGAAGTTTGTCACTGACTGGAGAACTCGGTTTGTCGTCTGTTGCGGGGGC
GGCAGTTATGGCGGTGCCGTTGGGCAGTGCACCCGTACCTTTGGGAGCGCGCGCCCTCGTCGTGTCGTGA
CGTCACCCGTTCTGTTGGCTTATAATGCAGGGTGGGGCCACCTGCCGGTAGGTGTGCGGTAGGCTTTTCT
CCGTCGCAGGACGCAGGGTTCGGGCCTAGGGTAGGCTCTCCTGAATCGACAGGCGCCGGACCTCTGGTGA
GGGGAGGGATAAGTGAGGCGTCAGTTTCTTTGGTCGGTTTTATGTACCTATCTTCTTAAGTAGCTGAAGC
TCCGGTTTTGAACTATGCGCTCGGGGTTGGCGAGTGTGTTTTGTGAAGTTTTTTAGGCACCTTTTGAAAT
GTAATCATTTGGGTCAATATGTAATTTTCAGTGTTAGACTAGTAAATTGTCCGCTAAATTCTGGCCGTTT
TTGGCTTTTTTGTTAGACGCAACTTTGTACAAAAAAGTTGGCATGATCCCTTTGGAGAAGCCAGGCAGCG
GCGGCTCCTCCCCAGGCGCCACCTCAGGCTCGGGCCGGGCAGGCCGGGGTCTGAGCGGGCCGTGCCGGTC
GCCGCCGCCGCCCCAGGCCCGCGGGCTGTTGACAGAGATACGCGCCGTGGTGCGCACCGAGCCCTTCCAG
GACGGCTACAGCCTGTGCCCGGGCCGGGAGCTGGGCAGGGGGAAATTTGCAGTGGTGAGAAAATGTATAA
AGAAAGATTCTGGGAAAGAATTTGCTGCAAAGTTCATGAGAAAAAGAAGAAAAGGCCAAGATTGTCGGAT
GGAAATAATTCATGAGATTGCTGTACTTGAACTAGCACAAGACAATCCTTGGGTCATTAATTTACATGAA
GTTTATGAGACTGCATCAGAAATGATCTTAGTTCTGGAATATGCTGCTGGGGGTGAAATCTTTGACCAGT
GTGTTGCAGACAGAGAAGAAGCCTTTAAAGAAAAAGATGTTCAAAGACTTATGCGACAGATTTTAGAAGG
TGTTCACTTTTTACACACTCGTGATGTAGTTCATCTTGATTTGAAGCCTCAGAATATTCTGTTGACAAGT
GAATCTCCATTGGGTGACATTAAGATTGTTGATTTTGGCCTTTCAAGAATATTGAAGAACAGTGAAGAGC
TCCGAGAAATTATGGGTACCCCTGAATATGTGGCTCCTGAAATTCTTAGTTATGATCCTATAAGCATGGC
AACAGATATGTGGAGCATTGGAGTGTTAACATATGTCATGCTTACAGGAATATCACCTTTCTTAGGCAAT
GATAAACAAGAAACATTCTTAAACATCTCACAGATGAATTTAAGTTATTCTGAGGAAGAATTTGATGTTT
TGTCTGAGTCGGCTGTTGATTTCATCAGGACACTTTTAGTTAAGAAACCTGAAGATCGAGCCACTGCTGA
AGAATGTCTAAAGCACCCCTGGTTGACACAGAGCAGTATTCAAGAGCCTTCTTTCAGGATGGAAAAGGCA
CTAGAAGAAGCAAATGCCCTCCAAGAAGGTCATTCTGTGCCTGAAATTAATTCGGATACCGACAAATCAG
AAACCGAGGAATCCATTGTAACCGAAGAGTTAATTGTAGTTACTTCATATACTCTAGGACAATGCAGACA
GTCTGAAAAAGAGAAAATGGAGCAAAAGGCCATTTCCAAACGATTTAAATTTGAGGAACCTTTGCTACAA
GAAATTCCAGGAGAATTTATCTACGTTTACCCAACTTTCTTGTACAAAGTGGGCGGCAAGCCCATCCCCA
ACCCCCTGCTGGGCCTGGACAGCACCGCTAGCATCCCGCTGCTGAACGCTAAACAGATTCTGGGACAGCT
GGACGGCGGGAGCGTGGCAGTCCTGCCTGTGGTCGACTCCACCAATCAGTACCTGCTGGATCGAATCGGC
GAGCTGAAGAGTGGGGATGCTTGCATTGCAGAATATCAGCAGGCAGGGAGAGGAAGCAGAGGGAGGAAAT
GGTTCTCTCCTTTTGGAGCTAACCTGTACCTGAGTATGTTTTGGCGCCTGAAGCGGGGACCAGCAGCAAT
CGGCCTGGGCCCGGTCATCGGAATTGTCATGGCAGAAGCGCTGCGAAAGCTGGGAGCAGACAAGGTGCGA
GTCAAATGGCCCAATGACCTGTATCTGCAGGATAGAAAGCTGGCAGGCATCCTGGTGGAGCTGGCCGGAA
TAACAGGCGATGCTGCACAGATCGTCATTGGCGCCGGGATTAACGTGGCTATGAGGCGCGTGGAGGAAAG
CGTGGTCAATCAGGGCTGGATCACACTGCAGGAAGCAGGGATTAACCTGGACAGGAATACTCTGGCCGCT
ATGCTGATCCGAGAGCTGCGGGCAGCCCTGGAACTGTTCGAGCAGGAAGGCCTGGCTCCATATCTGTCAC
GGTGGGAGAAGCTGGATAACTTCATCAATAGACCCGTGAAGCTGATCATTGGGGACAAAGAGATTTTCGG
GATTAGCCGGGGGATTGATAAACAGGGAGCCCTGCTGCTGGAACAGGACGGAGTTATCAAACCCTGGATG
GGCGGAGAAATCAGTCTGCGGTCTGCCGAAAAGTAAGCCAACTTTATTATACATAGTTGATATCCAGCAC
AGTGGCGGCCGCTCGACAATCAACCTCTGGATTACAAAATTTGTGAAAGATTGACTGGTATTCTTAACTA
TGTTGCTCCTTTTACGCTATGTGGATACGCTGCTTTAATGCCTTTGTATCATGCTATTGCTTCCCGTATG
GCTTTCATTTTCTCCTCCTTGTATAAATCCTGGTTGCTGTCTCTTTATGAGGAGTTGTGGCCCGTTGTCA
GGCAACGTGGCGTGGTGTGCACTGTGTTTGCTGACGCAACCCCCACTGGTTGGGGCATTGCCACCACCTG
TCAGCTCCTTTCCGGGACTTTCGCTTTCCCCCTCCCTATTGCCACGGCGGAACTCATCGCCGCCTGCCTT
GCCCGCTGCTGGACAGGGGCTCGGCTGTTGGGCACTGACAATTCCGTGGTGTTGTCGGGGAAGCTGACGT
CCTTTCCATGGCTGCTCGCCTGTGTTGCCACCTGGATTCTGCGCGGGACGTCCTTCTGCTACGTCCCTTC
GGCCCTCAATCCAGCGGACCTTCCTTCCCGCGGCCTGCTGCCGGCTCTGCGGCCTCTTCCGCGTCTTCGC
CTTCGCCCTCAGACGAGTCGGATCTCCCTTTGGGCCGCCTCCCCGCCTGGAATTCTACCGGGTAGGGGAG
GCGCTTTTCCCAAGGCAGTCTGGAGCATGCGCTTTAGCAGCCCCGCTGGGCACTTGGCGCTACACAAGTG
GCCTCTGGCCTCGCACACATTCCACATCCACCGGTAGGCGCCAACCGGCTCCGTTCTTTGGTGGCCCCTT
CGCGCCACCTTCTACTCCTCCCCTAGTCAGGAAGTTCCCCCCCGCCCCGCAGCTCGCGTCGTGCAGGACG
TGACAAATGGAAGTAGCACGTCTCACTAGTCTCGTGCAGATGGACAGCACCGCTGAGCAATGGAAGCGGG
TAGGCCTTTGGGGCAGCGGCCAATAGCAGCTTTGCTCCTTCGCTTTCTGGGCTCAGAGGCTGGGAAGGGG
TGGGTCCGGGGGCGGGCTCAGGGGCGGGCTCAGGGGCGGGGCGGGCGCCCGAAGGTCCTCCGGAGGCCCG
GCATTCTGCACGCTTCAAAAGCGCACGTCTGCCGCGCTGTTCTCCTCTTCCTCATCTCCGGGCCTTTCGA
CCTGCAGCCCAAGCTTACCATGACCGAGTACAAGCCCACGGTGCGCCTCGCCACCCGCGACGACGTCCCC
AGGGCCGTACGCACCCTCGCCGCCGCGTTCGCCGACTACCCCGCCACGCGCCACACCGTCGATCCGGACC
GCCACATCGAGCGGGTCACCGAGCTGCAAGAACTCTTCCTCACGCGCGTCGGGCTCGACATCGGCAAGGT
GTGGGTCGCGGACGACGGCGCCGCGGTGGCGGTCTGGACCACGCCGGAGAGCGTCGAAGCGGGGGCGGTG
TTCGCCGAGATCGGCCCGCGCATGGCCGAGTTGAGCGGTTCCCGGCTGGCCGCGCAGCAACAGATGGAAG
GCCTCCTGGCGCCGCACCGGCCCAAGGAGCCCGCGTGGTTCCTGGCCACCGTCGGCGTCTCGCCCGACCA
CCAGGGCAAGGGTCTGGGCAGCGCCGTCGTGCTCCCCGGAGTGGAGGCGGCCGAGCGCGCCGGGGTGCCC
GCCTTCCTGGAGACCTCCGCGCCCCGCAACCTCCCCTTCTACGAGCGGCTCGGCTTCACCGTCACCGCCG
ACGTCGAGGTGCCCGAAGGACCGCGCACCTGGTGCATGACCCGCAAGCCCGGTGCCTGACGCCCGCCCCA
CGACCCGCAGCGCCCGACCGAAAGGAGCGCACGACCCCATGCATCTCGAGGGCCCGGTACCTTTAAGACC
AATGACTTACAAGGCAGCTGTAGATCTTAGCCACTTTTTAAAAGAAAAGGGGGGACTGGAAGGGCTAGCT
CACTCCCAACGAAGACAAGATCTGCTTTTTGCTTGTACTGGGTCTCTCTGGTTAGACCAGATCTGAGCCT
GGGAGCTCTCTGGCTAACTAGGGAACCCACTGCTTAAGCCTCAATAAAGCTTGCCTTGAGTGCTTCAAGT
AGTGTGTGCCCGTCTGTTGTGTGACTCTGGTAACTAGAGATCCCTCAGACCCTTTTAGTCAGTGTGGAAA
ATCTCTAGCAGTAGTAGTTCATGTCATCTTATTATTCAGTATTTATAACTTGCAAAGAAATGAATATCAG
AGAGTGAGAGGAACTTGTTTATTGCAGCTTATAATGGTTACAAATAAAGCAATAGCATCACAAATTTCAC
AAATAAAGCATTTTTTTCACTGCATTCTAGTTGTGGTTTGTCCAAACTCATCAATGTATCTTATCATGTC
TGGCTCTAGCTATCCCGCCCCTAACTCCGCCCATCCCGCCCCTAACTCCGCCCAGTTCCGCCCATTCTCC
GCCCCATGGCTGACTAATTTTTTTTATTTATGCAGAGGCCGAGGCCGCCTCGGCCTCTGAGCTATTCCAG
AAGTAGTGAGGAGGCTTTTTTGGAGGCCTAGGGACGTACCCAATTCGCCCTATAGTGAGTCGTATTACGC
GCGCTCACTGGCCGTCGTTTTACAACGTCGTGACTGGGAAAACCCTGGCGTTACCCAACTTAATCGCCTT
GCAGCACATCCCCCTTTCGCCAGCTGGCGTAATAGCGAAGAGGCCCGCACCGATCGCCCTTCCCAACAGT
TGCGCAGCCTGAATGGCGAATGGG
[124 nt withheld, positions 10245-10368]
C
[91 nt withheld, positions 10370-10460]
A
[49 nt withheld, positions 10462-10510]
CCTTTGACGTTGGAGTCCACGTTCTTT
[37 nt withheld, positions 10538-10574]
ACCCTATCTCGGTCTATTCTTTTGATTTATAAGGGATTTTGCCGATTTCGGCCTATTGGTTAAAAAATGA
GCTGATTTAACAAAAATTTAACGCGAATTTTAACAAAATATTAACGC
