>Addgene plasmid #214466 | p667-UBC-STK17A-V5-miniTurbo_IDG-K | depositor partial sequence | sequence record 418416 | DK30
TGAAGCTCCGGTTTTGAACT
