>Addgene plasmid #214466 | p667-UBC-STK17A-V5-miniTurbo_IDG-K | depositor partial sequence | sequence record 418417 | DK40
CATTTCCTCCCTCTGCTTCC
